>Addgene plasmid #110250 | WNK2 (WNK2A-c003) | addgene full sequence | sequence record 212284 | Addgene NGS Result
TAATACGACTCACTATAGGGGAATTGTGAGCGGATAACAATTCCCCTCTAGAAATAATTTTGTTTAACTT
TAAGAAGGAGATATACATATGCACCATCATCATCATCATTCTTCTGGTGTAGATCTGGGTACCGAGAACC
TGTACTTCCAATCCATGGCAGAGGACACAGGCGTGAGGGTGGAGCTCGCGGAGGAGGACCACGGCAGGAA
GTCCACCATCGCCCTGAGGCTCTGGGTGGAAGACCCCAAGAAACTGAAGGGAAAGCCCAAGGACAATGGA
GCCATAGAGTTCACCTTCGACCTGGAGAAGGAGACGCCGGATGAGGTGGCCCAAGAGATGATTGAGTCTG
GATTCTTCCACGAGAGTGACGTCAAGATCGTGGCCAAGTCCATCCGTGACCGCGTGGCCTTGATCCAGTG
GCGGCGGGAGAGGATCTGGCCCGCGTGACAGTAAAGGTGGATACGGATCCGAATTCGAGCTCCGTCGACA
AGCTTGCGGCCGCACTCGAGCACCACCACCACCACCACTGAGATCCGGCTGCTAACAAAGCCCGAAAGGA
AGCTGAGTTGGCTGCTGCCACCGCTGAGCAATAACTAGCATAACCCCTTGGGGCCTCTAAACGGGTCTTG
AGGGGTTTTTTGCTGAAAGGAGGAACTATATCCGGATTGGCGAATGGG
[124 nt withheld, positions 679-802]
C
[91 nt withheld, positions 804-894]
A
[49 nt withheld, positions 896-944]
CCTTTGACGTTGGAGTCCACGTTCTTT
[37 nt withheld, positions 972-1008]
ACCCTATCTCGGTCTATTCTTTTGATTTATAAGGGATTTTGCCGATTTCGGCCTATTGGTTAAAAAATGA
GCTGATTTAACAAAAATTTAACGCGAATTTTAACAAAATATTAACGCTTACAATTTAGGTGGCACTTTTC
GGGGAAATGTGCGCGGAACCCCTATTTGTTTATTTTTCTAAATACATTCAAATATGTATCCGCTCATGAA
TTAATTCTTAGAAAAACTCATCGAGCATCAAATGAAACTGCAATTTATTCATATCAGGATTATCAATACC
ATATTTTTGAAAAAGCCGTTTCTGTAATGAAGGAGAAAACTCACCGAGGCAGTTCCATAGGATGGCAAGA
TCCTGGTATCGGTCTGCGATTCCGACTCGTCCAACATCAATACAACCTATTAATTTCCCCTCGTCAAAAA
TAAGGTTATCAAGTGAGAAATCACCATGAGTGACGACTGAATCCGGTGAGAATGGCAAAAGTTTATGCAT
TTCTTTCCAGACTTGTTCAACAGGCCAGCCATTACGCTCGTCATCAAAATCACTCGCATCAACCAAACCG
TTATTCATTCGTGATTGCGCCTGAGCGAGACGAAATACGCGATCGCTGTTAAAAGGACAATTACAAACAG
GAATCGAATGCAACCGGCGCAGGAACACTGCCAGCGCATCAACAATATTTTCACCTGAATCAGGATATTC
TTCTAATACCTGGAATGCTGTTTTCCCGGGGATCGCAGTGGTGAGTAACCATGCATCATCAGGAGTACGG
ATAAAATGCTTGATGGTCGGAAGAGGCATAAATTCCGTCAGCCAGTTTAGTCTGACCATCTCATCTGTAA
CATCATTGGCAACGCTACCTTTGCCATGTTTCAGAAACAACTCTGGCGCATCGGGCTTCCCATACAATCG
ATAGATTGTCGCACCTGATTGCCCGACATTATCGCGAGCCCATTTATACCCATATAAATCAGCATCCATG
TTGGAATTTAATCGCGGCCTAGAGCAAGACGTTTCCCGTTGAATATGGCTCATAACACCCCTTGTATTAC
TGTTTATGTAAGCAGACAGTTTTATTGTTCATGACCAAAATCCCTTAACGTGAGTTTTCGTTCCACTGAG
CGTCAGACCCCGTAGAAAAGATCAAAGGATCTTCTTGAGATCCTTTTTTTCTGCGCGTAATCTGCTGCTT
GCAAACAAAAAAACCACCGCTACCAGCGGTGGTTTGTTTGCCGGATCAAGAGCTACCAACTCTTTTTCCG
AAGGTAACTGGCTTCAGCAGAGCGCAGATACCAAATACTGTCCTTCTAGTGTAGCCGTAGTTAGGCCACC
ACTTCAAGAACTCTGTAGCACCGCCTACATACCTCGCTCTGCTAATCCTGTTACCAGTGGCTGCTGCCAG
TGGCGATAAGTCGTGTCTTACCGGGTTGGACTCAAGACGATAGTTACCGGATAAGGCGCAGCGGTCGGGC
TGAACGGGGGGTTCGTGCACACAGCCCAGCTTGGAGCGAACGACCTACACCGAACTGAGATACCTACAGC
GTGAGCTATGAGAAAGCGCCACGCTTCCCGAAGGGAGAAAGGCGGACAGGTATCCGGTAAGCGGCAGGGT
CGGAACAGGAGAGCGCACGAGGGAGCTTCCAGGGGGAAACGCCTGGTATCTTTATAGTCCTGTCGGGTTT
CGCCACCTCTGACTTGAGCGTCGATTTTTGTGATGCTCGTCAGGGGGGCGGAGCCTATGGAAAAACGCCA
GCAACGCGGCCTTTTTACGGTTCCTGGCCTTTTGCTGGCCTTTTGCTCACATGTTCTTTCCTGCGTTATC
CCCTGATTCTGTGGATAACCGTATTACCGCCTTTGAGTGAGCTGATACCGCTCGCCGCAGCCGAACGACC
GAGCGCAGCGAGTCAGTGAGCGAGGAAGCGGAAGAGCGCCTGATGCGGTATTTTCTCCTTACGCATCTGT
GCGGTATTTCACACCGCAATGGTGCACTCTCAGTACAATCTGCTCTGATGCCGCATAGTTAAGCCAGTAT
ACACTCCGCTATCGCTACGTGACTGGGTCATGGCTGCGCCCCGACACCCGCCAACACCCGCTGACGCGCC
CTGACGGGCTTGTCTGCTCCCGGCATCCGCTTACAGACAAGCTGTGACCGTCTCCGGGAGCTGCATGTGT
CAGAGGTTTTCACCGTCATCACCGAAACGCGCGAGGCAGCTGCGGTAAAGCTCATCAGCGTGGTCGTGAA
GCGATTCACAGATGTCTGCCTGTTCATCCGCGTCCAGCTCGTTGAGTTTCTCCAGAAGCGTTAATGTCTG
GCTTCTGATAAAGCGGGCCATGTTAAGGGCGGTTTTTTCCTGTTTGGTCACTGATGCCTCCGTGTAAGGG
GGATTTCTGTTCATGGGGGTAATGATACCGATGAAACGAGAGAGGATGCTCACGATACGGGTTACTGATG
ATGAACATGCCCGGTTACTGGAACGTTGTGAGGGTAAACAACTGGCGGTATGGATGCGGCGGGACCAGAG
AAAAATCACTCAGGGTCAATGCCAGCGCTTCGTTAATACAGATGTAGGTGTTCCACAGGGTAGCCAGCAG
CATCCTGCGATGCAGATCCGGAACATAATGGTGCAGGGCGCTGACTTCCGCGTTTCCAGACTTTACGAAA
CACGGAAACCGAAGACCATTCATGTTGTTGCTCAGGTCGCAGACGTTTTGCAGCAGCAGTCGCTTCACGT
TCGCTCGCGTATCGGTGATTCATTCTGCTAACCAGTAAGGCAACCCCGCCAGCCTAGCCGGGTCCTCAAC
GACAGGAGCACGATCATGCGCACCCGTGGGGCCGCCATGCCGGCGATAATGGCCTGCTTCTCGCCGAAAC
GTTTGGTGGCGGGACCAGTGACGAAGGCTTGAGCGAGGGCGTGCAAGATTCCGAATACCGCAAGCGACAG
GCCGATCATCGTCGCGCTCCAGCGAAAGCGGTCCTCGCCGAAAATGACCCAGAGCGCTGCCGGCACCTGT
CCTACGAGTTGCATGATAAAGAAGACAGTCATAAGTGCGGCGACGATAGTCATGCCCCGCGCCCACCGGA
AGGAGCTGACTGGGTTGAAGGCTCTCAAGGGCATCGGTCGAGATCCCGGTGCCTAATGAGTGAGCTAACT
TACATTAATTGCGTTGCGCTCACTGCCCGCTTTCCAGTCGGGAAACCTGTCGTGCCAGCTGCATTAATGA
ATCGGCCAACGCGCGGGGAGAGGCGGTTTGCGTATTGGGCGCCAGGGTGGTTTTTCTTTTCACCAGTGAG
ACGGGCAACAGCTGATTGCCCTTCACCGCCTGGCCCTGAGAGAGTTGCAGCAAGCGGTCCACGCTGGTTT
GCCCCAGCAGGCGAAAATCCTGTTTGATGGTGGTTAACGGCGGGATATAACATGAGCTGTCTTCGGTATC
GTCGTATCCCACTACCGAGATATCCGCACCAACGCGCAGCCCGGACTCGGTAATGGCGCGCATTGCGCCC
AGCGCCATCTGATCGTTGGCAACCAGCATCGCAGTGGGAACGATGCCCTCATTCAGCATTTGCATGGTTT
GTTGAAAACCGGACATGGCACTCCAGTCGCCTTCCCGTTCCGCTATCGGCTGAATTTGATTGCGAGTGAG
ATATTTATGCCAGCCAGCCAGACGCAGACGCGCCGAGACAGAACTTAATGGGCCCGCTAACAGCGCGATT
TGCTGGTGACCCAATGCGACCAGATGCTCCACGCCCAGTCGCGTACCGTCTTCATGGGAGAAAATAATAC
TGTTGATGGGTGTCTGGTCAGAGACATCAAGAAATAACGCCGGAACATTAGTGCAGGCAGCTTCCACAGC
AATGGCATCCTGGTCATCCAGCGGATAGTTAATGATCAGCCCACTGACGCGTTGCGCGAGAAGATTGTGC
ACCGCCGCTTTACAGGCTTCGACGCCGCTTCGTTCTACCATCGACACCACCACGCTGGCACCCAGTTGAT
CGGCGCGAGATTTAATCGCCGCGACAATTTGCGACGGCGCGTGCAGGGCCAGACTGGAGGTGGCAACGCC
AATCAGCAACGACTGTTTGCCCGCCAGTTGTTGTGCCACGCGGTTGGGAATGTAATTCAGCTCCGCCATC
GCCGCTTCCACTTTTTCCCGCGTTTTCGCAGAAACGTGGCTGGCCTGGTTCACCACGCGGGAAACGGTCT
GATAAGAGACACCGGCATACTCTGCGACATCGTATAACGTTACTGGTTTCACATTCACCACCCTGAATTG
ACTCTCTTCCGGGCGCTATCATGCCATACCGCGAAAGGTTTTGCGCCATTCGATGGTGTCCGGGATCTCG
ACGCTCTCCCTTATGCGACTCCTGCATTAGGAAGCAGCCCAGTAGTAGGTTGAGGCCGTTGAGCACCGCC
GCCGCAAGGAATGGTGCATGCAAGGAGATGGCGCCCAACAGTCCCCCGGCCACGGGGCCTGCCACCATAC
CCACGCCGAAACAAGCGCTCATGAGCCCGAAGTGGCGAGCCCGATCTTCCCCATCGGTGATGTCGGCGAT
ATAGGCGCCAGCAACCGCACCTGTGGCGCCGGTGATGCCGGCCACGATGCGTCCGGCGTAGAGGATCGAG
ATCTCGATCCCGCGAAAT
Features (pLannotate 1.2.2; 19 found; start..end, strand, type, name):
      1..19      +  promoter       T7 promoter: promoter for bacteriophage T7 RNA polymerase
     20..44      +  protein_bind   lac operator: The lac repressor binds to the lac operator to inhibit transcription in E. coli. This inhibition can be relieved by adding lactose or isopropyl-β-D-thiogalactopyranoside (IPTG). lac repressor encoded by lacI
     59..81      +  RBS            RBS: efficient ribosome binding site from bacteriophage T7 gene 10 (Olins and Rangwala, 1989)
    158..451     +  CDS            Wnk2 (fragment): WNK2_MOUSE - Also known as Kiaa1760 From Mus musculus (Mouse).
    511..528     +  CDS            9xHis (fragment): 9xHis affinity tag
    538..587     +  CDS            SET1 (fragment): solubility-enhancement tag derived from T7 phage gene 10B
    595..642     +  terminator     T7 terminator: transcription terminator for bacteriophage T7 RNA polymerase
    679..1107    +  rep_origin     f1 ori (sequence partly withheld): f1 bacteriophage origin of replication; arrow indicates direction of (+) strand synthesis
   1160..1217    +  promoter       AmpR promoter (fragment): bla
   1226..2041    -  CDS            KanR: aminoglycoside phosphotransferase; aph(3')-Ia; confers resistance to kanamycin in bacteria or G418 (Geneticin®) in eukaryotes
   2163..2751    +  rep_origin     ori: high-copy-number ColE1/pMB1/pBR322/pUC origin of replication
   2937..3076    -  misc_feature   bom: basis of mobility region from pBR322
   3178..3369    -  CDS            rop: Rop protein, which maintains plasmids at low copy number; rop
   3386..3766    +  CDS            YPB1_ECOLX: Protein predicted: Swiss-Prot protein existence level 4. From Escherichia coli.
   3838..4129    -  CDS            TcR (fragment): tetracycline efflux protein; tet; confers resistance to tetracycline
   4144..4165    -  protein_bind   CAP binding site: CAP binding activates transcription in the presence of cAMP. E. coli catabolite activator protein
   4178..5260    -  CDS            lacI: lac repressor; lacI; The lac repressor binds to the lac operator to inhibit transcription in E. coli. This inhibition can be relieved by adding lactose or isopropyl-β-D-thiogalactopyranoside (IPTG).
   5261..5338    -  promoter       lacI promoter: lacI
   5346..5625    -  CDS            TcR (fragment): tetracycline efflux protein; tet; confers resistance to tetracycline
