[The description below was written by a language model from this plasmid's Addgene catalogue record and pLannotate feature annotations shown in this document.]
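Description:
WNK2 (WNK2A-c003) is a bacterial expression plasmid built on the pNIC28-Bsa4 backbone, a pET-style vector designed for ligation-independent cloning, and carries a portion of the human WNK2 gene (WNK lysine deficient protein kinase 2). It was made for producing recombinant protein for structure determination, and the record cautions that the insert may not be the full open reading frame. The feature table is consistent with that: automated annotation matched only a short stretch of roughly 300 nt, assigned by homology to the mouse Wnk2 orthologue although the catalogue lists the insert as human. This suggests a single domain or truncated fragment rather than the whole kinase.

Expression is driven by a T7 promoter followed directly by a lac operator and the phage T7 gene 10 ribosome binding site, with a T7 terminator downstream. The plasmid also encodes lacI under its own promoter, so transcription stays repressed until induction with IPTG in a host that supplies T7 RNA polymerase. The depositor recommends a BL21(DE3) derivative carrying a rare-codon tRNA plasmid. According to the catalogue, the protein carries an N-terminal His tag followed by a TEV protease site, allowing metal-affinity purification and later tag removal. The annotation software did not call this N-terminal tag. It did flag a His-tag fragment and a T7 gene 10B-related fragment downstream of the insert, which are probably vector-derived remnants, though the record does not say whether they are translated.

Selection is by kanamycin resistance (aph(3')-Ia). Replication relies on a ColE1/pBR322-type origin with the bom region and rop gene, in keeping with the listed low copy number. An f1 origin and residual tetracycline-resistance gene fragments are also present.
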