Addgene plasmid #110250: WNK2 (WNK2A-c003)
Purpose: Bacterial expression for structure determination; may not be full ORF
Depositing lab: Nicola Burgess-Brown. Depositing organization: University of Oxford.
Backbone
  Vector backbone: pNIC28-Bsa4
  Backbone manufacturer: Opher Gileadi (Addgene plasmid # 26103)
  Vector type: Bacterial Expression
Growth in bacteria
  Bacterial resistance: Kanamycin, 50 μg/mL
  Growth temperature: 37°C
  Growth strain: DH5alpha
  Copy number: Low Copy
Gene/Insert
  Gene/Insert name: WNK2 (alt name: WNK lysine deficient protein kinase 2)
  Species: H. sapiens (human)
  Entrez Gene: WNK2 (a.k.a. NY-CO-43, P/OKcl.13, PRKWNK2, SDCCAG43)
  Promoter: T7 - lacO
  Tag / fusion protein: His-TEV (N terminal on insert)
  Cloning method: Ligation Independent Cloning
  Sequencing primers: 5′ T7; 3′ T7-term
Terms and licenses: Academic/Nonprofit Terms; Industry Terms: Not Available to Industry
Depositor comments: Use BL21(DE3)-R3-pRARE2 for expression. 6ELM: https://www.thesgc.org/structures/6ELM.
How to cite: WNK2 (WNK2A-c003) was a gift from Nicola Burgess-Brown (Addgene plasmid # 110250 ; http://n2t.net/addgene:110250 ; RRID:Addgene_110250)
