>Addgene plasmid #110250 | WNK2 (WNK2A-c003) | depositor partial sequence | sequence record 207524 | Insert Sequence
ATGCACCATCATCATCATCATTCTTCTGGTGTAGATCTGGGTACCGAGAACCTGTACTTCCAATCCATGG
CAGAGGACACAGGCGTGAGGGTGGAGCTCGCGGAGGAGGACCACGGCAGGAAGTCCACCATCGCCCTGAG
GCTCTGGGTGGAAGACCCCAAGAAACTGAAGGGAAAGCCCAAGGACAATGGAGCCATAGAGTTCACCTTC
GACCTGGAGAAGGAGACGCCGGATGAGGTGGCCCAAGAGATGATTGAGTCTGGATTCTTCCACGAGAGTG
ACGTCAAGATCGTGGCCAAGTCCATCCGTGACCGCGTGGCCTTGATCCAGTGGCGGCGGGAGAGGATCTG
GCCCGCGTGACAGTAAAGGTGGATACGGATCCGAA
